Addgene plasmid #57875: mKO2-Golgi-7
Purpose: Localization: Golgi Complex, Excitation: 551, Emission: 565
Depositing lab: Michael Davidson. Depositing organization: Florida State University, Tallahassee.
Backbone
  Vector backbone: mKO2
  Backbone size w/o insert (bp): 4750
  Vector type: Mammalian Expression
  Selectable markers: Neomycin (select with G418)
Growth in bacteria
  Bacterial resistance: Kanamycin, 50 μg/mL
  Growth temperature: 37°C
  Growth strain: DH5alpha
  Copy number: High Copy
Gene/Insert
  Gene/Insert name: Golgi (alt name: NM_001497.3)
  Species: H. sapiens (human)
  Mutation: aa 1-82 of NM_001497.3
  Entrez Gene: B4GALT1 (a.k.a. B4GAL-T1, CDG2D, CLDLFIB, GGTB2, GT1, GTB, beta4Gal-T1)
  Promoter: CMV
  Tag / fusion protein: mKO2
  Cloning method: Unknown
  Sequencing primers: 5′ CMV-F; 3′ SV40pA-R
Terms and licenses: Academic/Nonprofit Terms; Industry Terms: Not Available to Industry
Depositor comments: . Excitation = 551; Emission = 565
How to cite: mKO2-Golgi-7 was a gift from Michael Davidson (Addgene plasmid # 57875 ; http://n2t.net/addgene:57875 ; RRID:Addgene_57875)
