[The description below was written by a language model from this plasmid's Addgene catalogue record.]
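Description:
mKO2-Golgi-7 is a mammalian expression plasmid that produces a Golgi-targeted orange fluorescent protein for live- or fixed-cell imaging. It is built on an mKO2 fluorescent-protein backbone of about 4.75 kb (excluding the insert), is maintained as a high-copy plasmid in E. coli under kanamycin selection, and carries a neomycin resistance marker so that transfected mammalian cells can be selected with G418. No feature table is provided, so the origin of replication and the exact arrangement of the resistance cassette are not stated. The listed 3′ sequencing primer suggests that an SV40 polyadenylation signal lies downstream of the coding region.

The insert encodes amino acids 1–82 of human B4GALT1 (beta-1,4-galactosyltransferase 1), expressed from the CMV promoter as a fusion with mKO2. This N-terminal portion of the enzyme is a commonly used Golgi-targeting sequence: it contains the short cytoplasmic tail, the transmembrane signal-anchor and part of the stem region, which together retain the type II membrane protein in the Golgi. It therefore anchors the attached fluorescent protein to the Golgi complex without the catalytic domain. The record does not state the orientation of the fusion. The "7" in the name may refer to a linker length between the two parts, but this is not documented either.

mKO2 is a monomeric Kusabira Orange variant, with a recorded excitation maximum of 551 nm and emission maximum of 565 nm. The construct is typically used as an organelle marker to visualise Golgi morphology, dynamics or co-localisation, often alongside green or far-red probes in multicolour experiments.
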