>Addgene plasmid #57875 | mKO2-Golgi-7 | depositor partial sequence | sequence record 89027 | insert sequence
GAGCTGGTTTAGTGAACCGTCAGATCCGCTAGCATGAGGCTTCGGGAGCCGCTCCTGAGCGGCAGCGCCG
CGATGCCAGGCGCGTCCCTACAGCGGGCCTGCCGCCTGCTCGTGGCCGTCTGCGCTCTGCACCTTGGCGT
CACCCTCGTTTACTACCTGGCTGGCCGCGACCTGAGCCGCCTGCCCCAACTGGTCGGAGTCTCCACACCG
CTGCAGGGCGGCTCGAACAGTGCCGCCGCCATCGGGCAGTCCTCCGGGGAGCTCCGGACCGGAGGGGCCA
AGGATCCACCGGTCGCCACCATGGTGAGTGTGATTAAACCAGAGATGAAGATGAGGTACTACATGGACGG
CTCCGTCAATGGGCATGAGTTCACAATTGAAGGTGAAGGCACAGGCAGACCTTACGAGGGACATCAAGAG
ATGACACTACGCGTCACAATGGCCGAGGGCGGGCCAATGCCTTTCGCGTTTGACTTAGTGTCACACGTGT
TCTGTTACGGCCACAGAGTATTTACTAAATATCCAGAAGAGATACCAGACTATTTCAAACAAGCATTTCC
TGAAGGCCTGTCATGGGAAAGGTCGTTGGAGTTCGAAGATGGTGGGTCCGCTTCAGTCAGTGCGCATATA
AGCCTTAGAGGAAACACCTTCTACCACAAATCCAAATTTACTGGGGTTAACTTTCCTGCCGATGGTCCTA
TCATGCAAAACCAAAGTGTTGATTGGGAGCCATCAACCGAGAAAATTACTGCCAGCGACGGAGTTCTGAA
GGGTGATGTTACGATGTACCTAAAACTTGAAGGAGGCGGCAATCACAAATGCCAAATGAAGACTACTTAC
AAGGCGGCAAAAGAGATTCTTGAAATGCCAGGAGACCATTACATCGGCCATCGCCTCGTCAGGAAAACCG
AAGGCAACATTACTGAGCAGGTAGAAGATGCAGTAGCTCATAGCTAAGCGGCCGCGACTCTAGATCATAA
TCAGCCATACCACA
